>Addgene plasmid #83787 | pLMB705 | depositor full sequence | sequence record 160173 | theoretical sequence
CCGGACTCTGACTACAACCGTGCGCAAGGCGCATTAGGGAGGATGTATGTATGTAATCGCCTGCGGCATC
GTTGCCGGCTTGGCGGCTGCGGTGGCCCTGTTGGGCTTCACGCCGATGATGGAGGCGCTTGCCGCCGGCG
AACGCCGCAAGGCACTCGCGCAATGGACGCGGACGATGTTCCTGGTGCTGCTGCCTGTCGTGCTGATGTG
CGCGCCCATCGGGTCCAGCATTTACGACGCCGTGCAAGCGGACGCTGGCAAGCCCATCGCTTTCCACAAC
GGCCGGATCACGGTCGTCATGGCCCTGGTCGGCAGCTTGGCCGTTGTCCTGGTCGCGGCTGCGCGTGCGG
TGGTCAACCGCAAGCATGCCAGCTTCTGGTTCGTCGGCTGGGTGATGGCGTCGGTTTTGGCCGGCGGCGT
CGGCGCGATCGCCAGCGCGAAGCAACTGGCGTTCCTCGGCGAACATAGCGGCATGGTGGCCTTCGGCTTC
TTCCGCGACCAGGTGAAGGACATGCACTGCGATGCGGACGTGATCCTGGCCCGGTGGGATGAAAAGGCGA
ACTCGCCGGTGGTCTACCGCTGCCCGAAGGCGTACCTGCTCAACAGGTTCGCATCCGCGCCCTTCGTGCC
CTGGCCGGACTACACCGAGGGGGAAAGCGAGGATCTAGGTAGGGCGCTCGCAGCGGCCCTGCGGGACGCG
AAAAGGTGAGAAAAGCCGGGCACTGCCCGGCTTTATTTTTGCTGCTGCGCGTTCCAGGCCGCCCACACTC
GTTTGACCTGGCTCGGGCTGCATCCGACCAGCTTGGCCGTCTTGGCAATGCTCGATCCGCCGGAGCGAAG
CGTGATGATGCGGTCGTGCATGCCGGCGTCACGTTTGCGGCCGGTGTAGCGGCCGGCGGCCTTCGCCAAC
TGGACACCCTGACGTTGACGCTCGCGCCGATCCTCGTAGTCGTCGCGGGCCATCTGCAAGGCGAGCTTCA
AAAGCATGTCCTGGACGGATTCCAGAACGATTTTCGCCACTCCGTTCGCCTCGGCGGCCAGCTCCGACAG
GTCCACCACGCCAGGCACGGCCAGCTTGGCCCCTTTGGCCCGGATCGACGCAACCAGGCGCTCGGCCTCG
GCCAACGGCAAGCGGCTGATGCGGTCGATCTTCTCCGCAACGACGACTTCACCAGGTTGCAGGTCCGCGA
TCATGCGCAGCAGCTCGGGCCGGTCGGCGCGTGCGCCGGACGCCTTCTCGCGGTAGATGCCGGCGACGTA
GTACCCGGCGGCCCGCGTGGCCGCTACAAGGCTCTCCTGGCGTTCAAGATTCTGCTCGTCCGTACTGGCG
CGCAGGTAGATGCGGGCGACCTTCAACCTTCGTCCCTCCGGTTGTTGCTCTCGCGTCGCCATTTCCACGG
CTCGACGGCGTGCGGATCGGACCAGAGGCCGACGCGCTTGCCTCGCGCCTCCTGTTCGAGCCGCAGCATT
TCAGGGTCGGCCGCGCGGCCGTGGAAGCGATAGGCCCACGCCATGCCCTGGTGAACCATCGCGGCGTTGA
CGTTGCGCGGCTGCGGCGGCCGGCTGGCCAGCTCCATGTTGACCCACACGGTGCCCAGCGTGCGGCCGTA
ACGGTCGGTGTCCTTCTCGTCGACCAGGACGTGCCGGCGGAACACCATGCCGGCCAGCGCCTGGCGCGCA
CGTTCGCCGAAGGCTTGCCGCTTTTCCGGCGCGTCAATGTCCACCAGGCGCACGCGCACCGGCTGCTTGT
CTACCAGCACGTCGATGGTGTCGCCGTCGATGATGCGCACGACCTCGCCGCGCAGCTCGGCCCATGCCGG
CGAGGCAACGACCAGGACGGCCAGCGCGGCAGCGGCGCGCAGCATGGCGTAGCTTCGGCGCTTCATGCGT
GGCCCCATTGCTGATGATCGGGGTACGCCAGGTGCAGCACTGCATCGAAATTGGCCTTGCAGTAGCCGTC
CAGCGCCACCCGCGAGCCGAACGCCGGCGAAAGGTACTCGACCAGGCCGGGCCGGTCGCGGACCTCGCGC
CCCAGGACGTGGATGCGCCGGCCGCGTGTGCCGTCGGGTCCAGGCACGAAGGCCAGCGCCTCGATGTTGA
AGTCGATGGATAGAAGTTGTCGGTAGTGCTTGGCCGCCCTCATCGCGTCCCCCTTGGTCAAATTGGGTAT
ACCCATTTGGGCCTAGTCTAGCCGGCATGGCGCATTACAGCAATACGCAATTTAAATGCGCCTAGCGCAT
TTTCCCGACCTTAATGCGCCTCGCGCTGTAGCCTCACGCCCACATATGTGCTAATGTGGTTACGTGTATT
TTATGGAGGTTATCCAATGAGCCGCCTGACAATCGACATGACGGACCAGCAGCACCAGAGCCTGAAAGCC
CTGGCCGCCTTGCAGGGCAAGACCATTAAGCAATACGCCCTCGAACGTCTGTTCCCCGGTGACGCTGATG
CCGATCAGGCATGGCAGGAACTGAAAACCATGCTGGGGAACCGCATCAACGATGGGCTTGCCGGCAAGGT
GTCCACCAAGAGCGTCGGCGAAATTCTTGATGAAGAACTCAGCGGGGATCGCGCTTGACGGCCTACATCC
TCACGGCTGAGGCCGAAGCCGATCTACGCGGCATCATCCGCTACACGCGCCGGGAGTGGGGCGCGGCGCA
GGTGCGCCGCTATATCGCTAAGCTGGAACAGGGCATAGCCAGGCTTGCCGCCGGCGAAGGCCCGTTTAAG
GACATGAGCGAACTCTTTCCCGCGCTGCGGATGGCCCGCTGCGAACACCACTACGTTTTTTGCCTGCCGC
GTGCGGGCGAACCCGCGTTGGTCGTGGCGATCCTGCATGAGCGCATGGACCTCATGACGCGACTTGCCGA
CAGGCTCAAGGGCTGATTTCAGCCGCTAAAAATCGCGCCACTCACAACGTCCTGATGGCGTACTTACCCA
AAGAACAGCTAGGAGAATCATTTATGCTCAGCACACTTCCACAAGCTCATGCAACTTTCTTGAACCGCAT
CCGCGATGCGGTCGCTTCCGATGTTCGCTTCCGCGCTCTTCTGATCGGCGGCTCTTACGTTCACGGAGGA
CTCGATGAGCACTCCGATTTGGATTTCGACATCGTTGTTGAGGACAACTGCTACGCAGATGTCTTGTCTA
CACGCAAGGATTTTGCCGAGGCACTGCCCGGCTTCCTCAACGCGTTCACCGGCGAACATGTAGGAGAACC
GCGCCTTCTGATCTGCCTATATGGTCCGCCACTGCTACACATCGGGGGATCAGCTTGGCGTAATCATGGT
CATAGCTGTTTCCTGTGTGAAATTGTTATCCGCTCACAATTCCACACAACATACGAGCCGGAAGCATAAA
GTGTAAAGCCTGGGGTGCCTAATGAGTGAGCTAACTCACATTAATTGCGTTGCGCTCACTGCCCGCTTTC
CAGTCGGGAAACCTGTCGTGCCAGCTGCATTAATGAATCGGCCAACGCGCGGGGAGAGGCGGTTTGCGTA
TTGGGCGAATTAATTCTTGAAGACGAAAGGGCCTCGTGATACGCCTATTTTTATAGGTTAATGTCATGAT
AATAATGGTTTCTTAGTCGAATACGGCCAGCCTCGCAGAGCAGGATTCCCGTTGAGCACCGCCAGGTGCG
AATAAGGGACAGTGAAGAAGGAACACCCGCTCGCGGGTGGGCCTACTTCACCTATCCTGCCCGGCTGCCC
GGCTGACGCCGTTGGATACACCAAGGAAAGTCTACACGAACCCTTTGGCAAAATCCTGTATATCGTGCGA
AAAAGGATGGATATACCGAAAAAATCGCTATAATGACCCCGAAGCAGGGTTATAGCAGCGGAAAGCAGTC
GACCACGTCAGGTGGCACTTTTCGGGGAAATGTGCGCGGAACCCCTATTTGTTTATTTTTCTAAATACAT
TCAAATATGTATCCGCTCATGAGACAATAACCCTGATAAATGCTTCAATAATATTGAAAAAGGAAGAGTA
TGAGTATTCAACATTTCCGTGTCGCCCTTATTCCCTTTTTTGCGGCATTTTGCCTTCCTGTTTTTGCTCA
CCCAGAAACGCTGGTGAAAGTAAAAGATGCTGAAGATCAGTTGGGTGCACGAGTGGGTTACATCGAACTG
GATCTCAACAGCGGTAAGATCCTTGAGAGTTTTCGCCCCGAAGAACGTTTTCCAATGATGAGCACTTTTA
AAGTTCTGCTATGTGGCGCGGTATTATCCCGTGTTGACGCCGGGCAAGAGCAACTCGGTCGCCGCATACA
CTATTCTCAGAATGACTTGGTTGAGTACTCACCAGTCACAGAAAAGCATCTTACGGATGGCATGACAGTA
AGAGAATTATGCAGTGCTGCCATAACCATCGCTGATAACACTGCGGCCAACTTACTTCTGACAACGATCG
GAGGACCGAAGGAGCTAACCGCTTTTTTGCACAACATGGGGGATCATGTAACACGCCTTGATCGTTGGGA
ACCGGAGCTGAATGAAGCCATACCAAACGACGAGCGTGACACCACGATGCCTGTAGCAATGGCAACAACG
TTGCGCAAACTATTAACTGGCGAACTACTTACTCTAGCTTCCCGGCAACAATTAATAGACTGGATGGAGG
CGGATAAAGTTGCAGGACCACTTCTGCGCTCGGCCCTTCCGGCTGGCTGGTTTATTGCTGATAAATCTGG
AGCCGGTGAGCGTGGGTCTCGCGGTATCATTGCAGCACTGGGGCCGGATGGTAAGCCCTCCCGTATCGTA
GTTATCTACACGACGGGGAGTCAGGCAACTATGGATGAACGAAATAGACAGATCGCTGAGATAGGTGCCT
CACTGATTAAGCATTGGGTAACTGTCAGACCAAGTTTACTCATATATACTTTAGATTGATTTAAAACTTC
ATTTTTAATTTAAAAGGATCTAGGTGAAGATCCTTTTTGATAATCTCATGACCAAAATCCCTTAACGTGA
GTTTTCGTTCCACTGAGCGTCAGACCCCGTAGAAAAGATCAAAGGATCTTCTTGAGATCCTTTTTTTCTG
CGGGGGATCAGGACCGCTCCCGGAGCGCAACCCACTCACTACAGCAGAGCCATGTAGACAACATCCCCTC
CCCCTTTCCACCGCGTCAGAGCCCCGTAGCGCCCCCTACGGGCTTTTTCATGCCCTGCCCTAGCGTCCAA
GCCTCACGCCGCGCTCGGCCTCTCTGGCGGCCTTCTGGCGCTCCTGCTGCGGCGTCCGCTCGTGGGCCGC
GGCGGGTCCGCGCGCCGGCCTCGTGCGCTGGCGCTCGCGGGCGAGGTCCAAGGCGGCCGTCTTCACGTTC
TGCCTTGCGCAGATGAGATAGATCCGTCAATTCCCTATCGTTTCCACGATCAGCGATCGGCTCGTTGCCC
TGCGCCGCTCCAAAGCCCGCGACGCAGCGCCGGCAGGCAGAGCAAGTAGAGGGCAGCGCCTGCAATCCAT
GCCCACCCGTTCCACGTTGTTATAGAAGCCGCATAGATCGCCGTGAAGAGGAGGGGTCCGACGATCGAGG
TCAGGCTGGTGAGCGCCGCCAGTGAGCCTTGCAGCTGCCCCTGACGTTCCTCATCCACCTGCCTGGACAA
CATTGCTTGCAGCGCCGGCATTCCGATGCCACCCGAAGCAAGCAGGACCATGATCGGGAACGCCATCCAT
CCCCGTGTCGCGAAGGCAAGCAGGATGTAGCCTGTGCCGTCGGCAATCATTCCGAGCATGAGTGCCCGCC
TTTCGCCGAGCCGGGCGGCTACAGGGCCGGTGATCATTGCCTGGGCGAGTGAATGCAGAATGCCAAATGC
GGCAAGCGAAATGCCGATCGTGGTCGCGTCCCAGTGAAAGCGATCCTCGCCGAAAATGACCCAAAGCGCG
GCCGGCACCTGTCCGACAAGTTGCATGATGAAGAAGACCGCCATCAGGGCGGCGACGACGGTCATGCCCC
GGGCCCACCGGAACGAAGCGAGCGGGTTGAGAGCCTCCCGGCGTAACGGCCGGCGTTCGCCTTTGTGCGA
CTCCGGCAAAAGGAAACAGCCCGTCAGGAAATTGAGGCCGTTCAAGGCTGCCGCGGCGAAGAACGGAGCG
TGGGGGGAGAAACCGCCCATCAGCCCACCGAGCACAGGTCCCGCGACCATCCCGAACCCGAAACAGGCGC
TCATGAAGCCGAAGTGCCGCGCGCGCTCATCGCCATCAGTGATATCGGCAATATAAGCGCCGGCTACCGC
CCCAGTCGCCCCGGTGATGCCGGCCACGATCCGCCCGATATAGAGAACCCAAAGGAAAGGCGCTGTCGCC
ATGATGGCGTAGTCGACAGTGGCGCCGGCCAGCGAGACGAGCAAGATTGGCCGCCGCCCGAAACGATCCG
ACAGCGCGCCCAGCACAGGTGCGCAGGCAAATTGCACCAACGCATACAGCGCCAGCAGAATGCCATAGTG
GGCGGTGACGTCGTTCGAGTGAACCAGATCGCGCAGGAGGCCCGGCAGCACCGGCATAATCAGGCCGATG
CCGACAGCGTCGAGCGCGACAGTGCTCAGAATTACGATCAGGGGTATGTTGGGTTTCACGTCTGGCCTCC
GGACCAGCCTCCGCTGGTCCGATTGAACGCGCGGATTCTTTATCACTGATAAGTTGGTGGACATATTATG
TTTATCAGTGATAAAGTGTCAAGCATGACAAAGTTGCAGCCGAATACAGTGATCCGTGCCGCCCTGGACC
TGTTGAACGAGGTCGGCGTAGACGGTCTGACGACACGCAAACTGGCGGAACGGTTGGGGGTTCAGCAGCC
GGCGCTTTACTGGCACTTCAGGAACAAGCGGGCGCTGCTCGACGCACTGGCCGAAGCCATGCTGGCGGAG
AATCATACGCATTCGGTGCCGAGAGCCGACGACGACTGGCGCTCATTTCTGATCGGGAATGCCCGCAGCT
TCAGGCAGGCGCTGCTCGCCTACCGCGATGGCGCGCGCATCCATGCCGGCACGCGACCGGGCGCACCGCA
GATGGAAACGGCCGACGCGCAGCTTCGCTTCCTCTGCGAGGCGGGTTTTTCGGCCGGGGACGCCGTCAAT
GCGCTGATGACAATCAGCTACTTCACTGTTGGGGCCGTGCTTGAGGAGCAGGCCGGCGACAGCGATGCCG
GCGAGCGCGGCGGCACCGTTGAACAGGCTCCGCTCTCGCCGCTGTTGCGGGCCGCGATAGACGCCTTCGA
CGAAGCCGGTCCGGACGCAGCGTTCGAGCAGGGACTCGCGGTGATTGTCGATGGATTGGCGAAAAGGAGG
CTCGTTGTCAGGAACGTTGAAGGACCGAGAAAGGGTGACGATTGATCAGGACCGCTGCCGGAGCGCAACC
CACTCACTACAGCAGAGCCATGTAGACAACATCCCCTCCCCCTTTCCACCGCGTCAGACGCCCGTAGCAG
CCCGCTACGGGCTTTTTCATGCCCTGCCCTAGCGTCCAAGCCTCACGGCCGCGCTCGGCCTCTCTGGCGG
CCTTCTGGCGCTCCTGCTGCGGCGTCCGCTCGTGGGCCGTGGCGCGGGTCCGCGCGCCGGCCTCGTGCGC
CTGGCGCTCGCGGGCGAGGTCCAGGGCGGCCGTCTTCACGTTCTGCCTTGCGCAGATGAGATAGATCGAA
TTGACGGATCTAGCGTGGACTCAAGGCTCTCGCGAATGGCTCGCGTTGGAAACTTTCATTGACACTTGAG
GGGCACCGCAGGGAAATTCTCGTCCTTGCGCAGAACCGGCTATGTCGTGCTGCGACTCGANGCCTGCGCC
CTTGGCTTGTCTCGCCCCTCTCCGCGTCGCTACGGGGCTTCCAGCGCCTTTCCGACGCTCACCGGGCTGG
TTGCCCTCGCCGCTGGGCTGGCGGCCGTCTATGGCCCTGCAAACGCGCCAGAAACGCCGTCGAAGCCGTG
TGCGAGACACCGCGGCCGCCGGCGTTGTGGATACCACGCGGAAAACTTGGCCCTCACTGACAGATGAGGG
GCGGACGTTGACACTTGAGGGGCCGACTCACCCGGCGCGGCGTTGACAGATGAGGGGCAGGCTCGATTTC
GGCCGGCGACGTGGAGCTGGCCAGCCTCGCAAATCGGCGAAAACGCCTGATTTTACGCGAGTTTCCCAGA
CATGATGTGGACAAGCCTGGGGATAAGTGCCCTGCGGTATTGACACTTGAGGGGCGCGACTACTGACAGA
TGAGGGGCGCGATCCTTGACACTTGAGGGGCAGAGTGATGACAGATGAGGGGCGCACCTATTGACATTTG
AGGGGCTGTCCACAGGCAGAAAATCCAGCATTTGCAAGGGTTTCCGCCCGTTTTTCGGCCACCGCTAACC
TGTCTTTTAACCTGCTTTTAAACCAATATTTATAAACCTTGTTTTTAACCAGGGCTGCGCCCTGGCGCGT
GACCGCGCACGCCGAAGGGGGGTGCCCCCCCTTCTCGAACCCTCCCGGCTAACGCGGGCCTCCCATCCCC
CCGGCTGCGCCCTTCGGCCGCGAACGGCCTCACCCCAAAAATGGCAGCGCTGGCAGTCCTTGCCATTGCC
GGGATCGGGGCAGTAACGGGATGGGCGATCAGCCCGAGCGCGACGCCCGGAAGCATTGACGTGCCGCAGG
TGCTGGCATCGACATTCAGCGACCAGGTGCCGGGCAGTGAGGGCGGCGGCCTGGGTGGCGGCCTGCCCTT
CACTTCGGCCGTCGGGGCATTCACGGACTTCATGGCGGGGCGGGCAATTTTTACCTTGGGCATTCTTGGC
ATAGTGGTCGCGGGTGCCGTGCTCGTGTTCGGGGGTGAATTAATTCCCCGGATCGATCCGTCAGCTTCAC
GCTGCCGCAAGCACTCAGGGCGCAAGGGCTGCTAAAGGAAGCGGAACACGTAGAAAGCCAGTCCGCAGAA
ACGGTGCTGACCCCGGATGAATGTCACGTACTGGGCTATCTGGACAAGGGAAAACGCAAGCGCAAACACA
AACGACCTAGCTTGCAGTGGGCTTACATGGCGATAGCTAGACTGGGCGGTTTTATGGCCAGCAAGCGAAC
CGGAATTGCCAGCTGGGGCGCCCTCTGGTAAGGTTGGGAAGCCCTGCAAAGTAAACTGGATGGCTTTCTT
GCCGCCAAGGATCTGATGGCGCAGGGGATCAAGATCGACGGATCGATCCGGGGAATTCCGGGGCAATCCC
GCAAGGAGGGTGAATGAATCGGACGTTTGACCGGAAGGCATACAGGCAAGAACTGATCGACGCGGGGTTT
TCCGCCGAGGATGCCGAAACCATCGCAAGCCGCACCGTCATGCGTGCGCCCCGCGAAACCTTCCAGTCCG
TCGGCTCGATGGTCCAGCAAGCTACGGCCAAGATCGAGCGCGACAGCGTGCAACTGGCTCCCCCTGCCCT
GCCCGCGCCATCGGCCGCCGTGGAGCGTTCGCGTCGTCTCGAACAGGAGGCGGCAGGTTTGGCGAAGTCG
ATGACCATCGACACGCGAGGAACTATGACGACCAAGAAGCGAAAAACCGCCGGCGAGGACCTGGCAAAAC
AGGTCAGCGAGGCCAAGCAGGCCGCGTTGCTGAAACACACGAAGCAGCAGATCAAGGAAATGCAGCTTTC
CTTGTTCGATATTGCGCCGTGGCCGGACACGATGCGAGCGATGCCAAACGACACGGCCCGCTCTGCCCTG
TTCACCACGCGCAACAAGAAAATCCCGCGCGAGGCGCTGCAAAACAAGGTCATTTTCCACGTCAACAAGG
ACGTGAAGATCACCTACACCGGCGTCGAGCTGCGGGCCGACGATGACGAACTGGTGTGGCAGCAGGTGTT
GGAGTACGCGAAGCGCACCCCTATCGGCGAGCCGATCACCTTCACGTTCTACGAGCTTTGCCAGGACCTG
GGCTGGTCGATCAATGGCCGGTATTACACGAAGGCCGAGGAATGCCTGTCGCGCCTACAGGCGACGGCGA
TGGGCTTCACGTCCGACCGCGTTGGGCACCTGGAATCGGTGTCGCTGCTGCACCGCTTCCGCGTCCTGGA
CCGTGGCAAGAAAACGTCCCGTTGCCAGGTCCTGATGCACGAGGAAATCGTCGTGCAGTTTGCTGGCGAC
CACTACACGAAATTCATATGGGAGAAGTACCGCAAGCTGTCGCCGACGGCCCGACGGATGTTCGACTATT
TCAGCTCGCACCGGGAGCCGTACCCGCTCAAGCTGGAAACCTTCCGCCTCATGTGCGGATCGGATTCCAC
CCGCGTGAAGAAGTGGCGCGAGCAGGTCGGCGAAGCCTGCGAAGAGTTGCGAGGCAGCGGCCTGGTGGAA
CACGCCTGGGTCAATGATGACCTGGTGCATTGCAAACGCTAGGGCCTTGTGGGGTCAGTTCCGGCTGGGG
GTTCAGCAGCCACCTGCAGGCATGCAAGCTTCGGCCGCCTAGGCCGCGGCCGCATCAACTATCAAACGCT
TCGGTTAAGCTTAAAGCACACCCTTTCTGCGTCCTCGTATTGACGCGACGTAAAATTTCAACGAGCACGC
CGGGATACTTACCATATTCTCTGCTAATTATCCCGACATCATCGGTAACAATAAATGCTGGATAACTGGT
TGCTGACGCATCCATATAACTCATCAACCCCGGCGTTCCATCAGGTACAGGTTTCAACGTTTCAGGATCA
AGCGCTCGCGCATATACCCACGGCGGAACATGTTTACGCTGCATTTCATCCTCAAAGAAACAAGTGTTGA
GTTCAACTTGATTAAATATATCTCGGATCTGACTAATATCACTGAGATTGAAAGTATCAAATAAAAGATG
ATTGAAATCATCACGTTTCAGAGATTCTTTTTCGTAACTTTTCCAGCCGCCTCCGGTTATGATATAAAGG
CTTTTATCTCCAGAAAATGAGATTTTTTTATCTTTCATATAATGGCAGAGTAAATAAATAAAGTATGGCG
AACCAATAAGACAAAGATCTTTCCCTTGATTTTTTATTCGTTCAAGACTATTCAATGTTTTAACAAAATC
TATTCGTTCTTCTGTTACGGTAAATGTCGTAGGATATAACAATTCCACCAAACTCATAACATATTTAAAC
CAAATATTATGAGCATTAAATCTATCTGGTCCCAAATTGACTAATTCTATTTGATGATCAAACCAACTAC
CAACATATTTCATGCCATAACTCACAGAGCCTAAGAGTCTCTCAATACTTAATCTGTCACGCGCCACCTG
ACTTTTTAAACCATTCGTGCCGCTACTGGTAAACCAACTTTCAATCTCGTTTTCCTGAGAAGTTAATAAG
CGAGTAAACTTAAAAACCGATGTTGGGAATACAGGTATGTCATCAATTTCCGTAATATTGTCATCTACTT
TGTGTGCCTGACAGTAGTGACGATATTCTCGACAATGTTTATAATGATTACGAAATGCATCAAGCACAAG
TTTCTTTCTGATTTTTTCCTGCTCGTCGTAAGACCACACTAATGGATCGCTCGAAAAAATCAAATCATCA
ATTTCTGAGCTTGCTGTAATTTCTTGTTTATCAACATATGAAGTCATACCTGTTTTACTCCTCAAGATAA
TATTAGAAAGTATGGCAGCACTGCTGTCATACTCTTTTATACCCTTCATCTTTCAAGCTGCTGCTTTGTT
GGCTGCTTTCACTCACCCCAGTCACATAGTTATCTATGCTCCTGGGGATTCGTTCACTTGCCGCCTCGCT
GCAACTCGAAATCTATTAGGTATATTCCATGTGGTACTTCTTAATATTATCATCAACAATATTGATTACA
TTTTTTTGGCTCATCAAATCATTCATTGGTTCAAAGGACAGCAATACACTTTTCGCACCACACTTTTCAA
TTGCCAACTTAGCCGCAGTTATACACTCCGTATAATTTCCGACAGCGTTTTCTGCAATTATTTCTTCAAG
TTTATTTTCGAAATTTTCATTAGGGTGCATTTCAAGAACATAATCACTAATAAATGCACGCGTCTCTTGT
TTAGCTTTATTACTATCTTCGTTATAGTTAACTAATATCATTAACTGATGGTCTATCTCTGATAGGTCAA
CGTCATATTTATCCGCAACGGCTTTATATCTTTCAGCATATTCATATCTAACATCATTAGAATCATCCCA
CTTAAAGATGAGAGGAATACCTTTTTTGGCCGCCCACTCAACAATATGATGACTGGTTGCTGTTACATAT
TTCCGAGGTCCGCCTGGCGTATAAGCATGGGGATTTACAGATATTTTAGGGAAGCTATAAAAATCGTTAT
CTGGATTACAATAGCCTGTTGTTAAAGCATCGTTAATGATTTCATAACACTCTTCAAATAGTTGCTGTTG
ATATTCAACCGGGCGATTAAAAAAATGCATTTCATCTTTTTTTTCGCAATCACTAAACCCTAAAATAAAT
CTCCCTTCACTTAACTGATCCAATAAGCAAGCTTCCTCCGCTATGGCGACAGGATGATGAGTTGTAATGA
TGTGATTTAATGAACCAATTTTAATTTTCTCTGTTAAACCGAGCAGAAAACCAGAAACAGTCAGAGGAGC
GCCGACAACACCATTATCTGAAAAATGATTTTCATACACTAAAATCTGTTCAAAATTCAACTTATCAACA
TACTCCGTTATTTCCTGCATGCGAACTATACTTTGTTCTTGAACAGTTGTTGAATTGATGAAGTTAAGGA
AGAACAATCCAAATTTCATTTCTTTCTCCTTAGCTAATATAATAGCGAACGTTGTTTTTCTTTAAGAAAT
GGCATGACATCAGACTGGAAGAGCTTCATGGAAGCAATAATTTCGTCTACTGTTCCATTAGCTTCAAATC
CACAACAAATATTTGATATTCCTGTAGCATCAATGTCTTTTTGAATTATGTCAATACATTCCTGCGGCGT
TCCCACGGGATTGATTTCGTAACTGTAATCAATACGGCGATTAGTATCTTTATGTCCTTTTAATACAAAG
TCACGCCACTGCCCTTTATTGAAATCATAACCTCTTGTTTGGTCTGAATCATCAAAAATAGTCGTAGCAT
TCACATAAGAATCATACCAATGCCCCAGAAATTTCCGGCAAATCTCTTTCGCTTTAATTGAGTCATGATC
TACAGATGTTATATATGATAAGCAATGGTCGATATTATGAATATCGTGCCCATATTCTTGAGCCACTTCA
TTATAAAGCTCAAGTTGTGCTTTCTTTTCGTTAGTATTTATAATCCAACTTAATATCATCGGTAGGCCAA
ATTGAGCAGCCCACTCAGTCGTCGAAGCTGATTCAGCCACCACATAAACCGGTGCGCCACCTCTGCTATA
CGCCGCGGGGTTTACTTTTACCTTATGGAACTTGATATGTTCATTATCAGCTTCCATATATCCCTCTGTC
ATGCCATTCTTTATCAGCCCGTACCAGCATTCCGCTAAGGCGCGACTGTTATTCATATCTGTGCCGAATA
CGCGAAAGTCCTTGTTGTAAAGCCCTCGGCAAATACCAAACCGAAATCGTCCTTTTGACATTTGATCCAA
TAAATTCACATCTTCAAGTTGGCGTACTGGATGGGCTGTGGGAAGAACAATAGCGGCAGTTCCTACATTC
AATTTTTTAGTCGCGCCAAGTAAATATGCAGCAGCGACATAAGGGTTACCAAGCAAACCAAACTCCGTGA
AATGATGCTCCAGTAACCATACGGTATCAAAACCACACTCCTCAGAGATGCGACCTAATTTAACCAAACG
TTTCATTACCTCTGTTTGAGAAAATTGGGGAGGTTGGTATGTAAGCAAAAAGTTTCCAAATTTCATAGAG
AGTCCTTATATTGCTATTTGAGTGATAGAATATCTCAATAGATTTTAAGACAGAGAAATTGCTTGATTTT
CAATCTCAATTCTCATTCGGCGTTCATTGACTGTCGCAATAGTTAAATGTTCAAATGACGGTTCAGTAAT
ATCAACATCAATATCCAGATGATCATTATCCATCGCGATAGCGGCTTTCGTAACCGATTGATAAAAATTG
CGCAGGACCACTAAATTTTCACTCAAGTCATGCGAACTTCCTAACAAAGAATATATCTTGCATCGATTAC
TACGAATATTTGATAACAATGTGATAACTTCATCTTGCTTGACCCAATTATCGTTATTTGCAGTAAAAGC
AATAAACGGTATATCAAGATACATCATGTTATTAATTGTAGAAGCTAAATCTTCCCAACCAAAATCAAGA
CAATCTCTCGCAAAGACTTCAGCACCCAATTTATGGCCTTCAAAATCTAGATTATCCGGCAATTCATTAA
TGGGTAGACTGAGATAATCAAACCCTAAAGCTCTTTCAAGAGAATATCTTAAGTTAACAACACCGACTGC
GGTGATTAAAAACGAAGCATTGATTTCAGATAGGCTTGCATAAGCTATCCGCGCAGATAAGCTTGAAGCC
AACATACCGAAGTTATTTATTTTTCGTGTAGTTAACCAATCAACCACTGCTAACAAGCTCTGCTTTCCTA
TAGACATTGTAAATTCATCAATTGTCCCTGAACTCAATCCAACGTGGTGAAGCGAATCATAGCGGATCAC
ATGAAATCCATTCCGCGATAAATATTCCGCCAGACCAGCAAAATGATCCATCCTGCGGGCAAAACCAGAC
GCAATAATAATGGCATTCTTTCTCTTTGGGCTGTTTTCTTCTGGCAGCGTTTCCCAAACATGAATTTTTT
TATTTCCTTCAACACAAATAACGTGGTCGATGGTTTTATATTTTGATTCATTTTCCATACTTTTACCTAT
TATGGGACAAATACAAGGAACTTATCTTCTTCCAGGAATCGAGTCTGTTCTATTTCAACCGCAACATCCT
TAGCCGTATAGTTAGATGGCCTTTCATGAGAAATATATGTCACTAATCGTTGCAACGGTCTCATTCCGTC
ATGAGATCCACCAACTCGAAATATGTTATTCATTCCTGCTTCTACAATCCTTTCCGCACCTTTTAATGCT
AACGCATCTCGATATTTAAATGATGACTCCCAAGGAAAAATAGATATGGTTTGCGTCTTATTTTTTTGAA
CATAAGGCAATATTTGCTCAATATTATCGACGTGATGAAGGTACACACATCTGCCAAGTGGTTGATTAAA
TTCCACACCTGCATTTGACTCAATAATCATCCAACGTTGATGAATATCCACCTCTACTTTTAATCCAGCA
AACAAGCTTTCTTTTTGAACTAAAGAATAGGCCGCCTTTTCATCAAAATCTTTTTTGGCATTCGGTAATA
TATGCGCATATAGATTAAGTTTTTCTATCAACGCTAACTTAAATTCCTCATAATGATTTCCCATGTAATA
TATGTTTTGGGCAGAAAAACAAGCTCGCTGATCGTAAAAACAAACATCATGAGCCGCACCTGTCGCTGCG
GACGTCAAATCAACAGGATTATCGATAATGCAAAGACTCTTTTTAGAACCAAATTTAATCACATCAGCAT
AAGATGGCGCATGCTCTACCGCCCAATTAATCGCATCTGGCCCTCCCCAAGCGACAATAACATCCGCATG
TCGCATAATTTCTTTTGCGAGTGATGTATCACCTTGGTGGGGCCAATATATAACAGATAAAGAGCGCGTT
ATCGGATGATTAGGGTCTACATCAATAAAACTTAACGCTAATGCATTAGCGGTAAAAGGATCGGTTGACG
ATGTTTTTATAATACACTGATTCTTAGTTAAAATTGCGCGTAATATAGACATGATCCCAGATAATGGAAC
ATTACCTGCCAACAGATGTACAGATTTACCTTTCGGAAAAGCCCGAACATAACTTTCATCCTGAGGTAGC
CATTCATCCATGATATGGCGAGAACCAAGTTCATTTTCTACAACATCATAAAGGCCGCCTTTAGAACATA
AAATCATAGATATCCAATTGGCCTCTAGCTTAGCCATTTCTTCTGAATATCCCATATATTTTTTTAAGTC
ACGAATGTATGTCCTGCGTCTTGAGTATTCTTCATTTTTCCATCTTTGCCCTACCGTATAGAGAAAATTG
ACAATGTTATGCAACCGTAATTCGTTATTTCCATTACAATCAATAATGTTTTTTACATGAGAGTCATTCA
ATATTGGCAGGTAAACACTATTATCACCAAAATTAATGGATTGCACTAAATCATCACCTTCGGGAAAGAT
TTCAACCTGGCCGTTAATAATGAATGAAATTTTTTTAGTCATACGTATCCTCCAAGCCTGAATTCGTTTA
AACGGATCCTACGTTCTCTTCCAGGGTGACCCATTCAAGGTCGATGCCGGGATTCTTCGCCTTGAAATCA
TCCGTCAGCTTCTGCATCCGGATCATGTCGCCGTTGTTCACGGTCGCAATCGTCAGCGTTTCGGCCGAAG
CCATACCGGCAAACGCCAGTGCTGAGCAGGCGCCCAGCAGAAAAGTTCTCAATGTCATAATCTTCCTCCC
AGAAGATGGGGTGTGAGCATTCGCTTCGCTCATGAGCAATTACTCAACAAACAACAAAGAATGTCAATCG
ACAATCGTTGCTGCGATGCCGAAGGACATGGTCATCTCGTTGATTTAATTAGAATATTTTTTGCTCAATT
CCTGAGCAAAAACTCAGCAGTCTCTTCATCAGTGATCAGAGCATTGATTTGATGGCCGACAACGGCAGCC
CTGATCGCCTTGAATTTACGCTTGCCCTTGGCCAGCCCAATGACCATCGATGCGTCGCGGGACGGGATCG
GCGCCGACGCGACGCGCTCGTTGATCGGGTTGTCGATCAACCTGCCGTCGACATCGAAGATCCAGCCGCA
GATCTCGCCGACAGCACCTCCGCGCATCAGCTCCATCATCTCGTCCTTCTCCAGAAAACCGTCGACGCAG
AGCGGCCCATCGATGCCGAGCTCGCCGATACCGACGAAGGTGACATCGGCTTGCGCGCTCATGTTAAGCG
TCGAGCGCACCAGCTGTTGGCCATGCAGCAGCTCCCGCTCCTCGGCCGAGGTGACGAGCACCGGCAGCGG
CATCGGATAGTGTCGCGCCTTCACGGCATCGGCCATGCTGAAAATGACGTTGTAATAGGCCGCCGATCCG
TCCGGGGCGATATTGCCGGTCAGCGAAACGATGCGGTGATTGGGACATTCGATCGCCGGCAGCTGGTCGA
CGGCCGCCTTCAGCGTGCGGCCGGTACCGATGGCAAGCACGATCGGCTCGGCCCGTTTCAGCCAGCGCTC
GATCTCGGCCGCGGCTGCCTCGGCGATACCGACCGTCGTCGACGACGACGCGGGATCGCTCGGCACCACC
TCCACATGTTTCAGCCCGAATTTCCGCCGTAATTGATTGCCGAGCTCCAGGCAGGCGGCGATCGGATGAT
CGAGCCGCACCTTGATCAGACGCTCGGCGACCGCCAGCGACACCAGCCGCTGCGCCGATTGCCGCGAGAT
GCCCATCGCAGCGGCGATTTCATCCTGCGTACGCCCGGCGACGTAATAGAGCCAGCCGGCACGCGCCGCA
TCGTCGAGCCGTGCAGGGGTCTCGGATCTTTTTACCATCTATTGCCTACCGCGCAAAATGAGCCGGCGTG
CCGCCGCCGAACATGATTTGAGTCTGTATCGCGCCAGATCAAAACAAAATTCCGGCAAATGTCGAGCCTG
TTGCAAAGAGGTCGGCCAAATAACGCCATCACTCAAGCAAACTCCGTTTAGGCAAACCATTGCACGACGA
GATAGATCTCGAGGGTAC
Features (pLannotate 1.2.2; 24 found; start..end, strand, type, name):
    736..1392    -  CDS            parA: PARA4_ECOLX - Protein inferred from homology: Swiss-Prot protein existence level 3. Involved in plasmid partition. From Escherichia coli.
   1356..2198    -  CDS            parB: PARB4_ECOLX - Protein predicted: Swiss-Prot protein existence level 4. Involved in plasmid partition. From Escherichia coli.
   2327..2575    +  CDS            parD: PARD_ECOLX - Experimental evidence at protein level: Swiss-Prot protein existence level 1. Antitoxin component of a type II toxin-antitoxin (TA) system involved in plasmid partition. Inhibits the anti-DNA gyrase activity of toxin ParE; reverses and restores gyrase catalytic activity in vitro. The parDE operon alone is capable of stabilizing an RK2-derived minireplicon under defined growth conditions in several different Gram- negative bacteria. It does so by the post-segregational killing (PSK) of plasmid-free cells, also referred to as a plasmid addiction system. Binds its own promoter, autor
   2575..2883    +  CDS            parE: PARE_ECOLX - Experimental evidence at protein level: Swiss-Prot protein existence level 1. Toxin component of a type II toxin-antitoxin (TA) system involved in plasmid partition. Acts by inhibiting DNA gyrase, converting supercoiled plasmid DNA into a singly cleaved linear form in an ATP-dependent fashion. To do so it probably interacts with one of the gyrase subunits. Gyrase inhibition is prevented by antitoxin ParD, and is reversed in vitro by incubation with ParD. In cells that have lost the plasmid filamentation and growth inhibition occur; this is suppressed when ParD is supplied in trans
   3311..3333    -  protein_bind   lac operator (fragment): The lac repressor binds to the lac operator to inhibit transcription in E. coli. This inhibition can be relieved by adding lactose or isopropyl-β-D-thiogalactopyranoside (IPTG). lac repressor encoded by lacI
   3337..3367    -  promoter       lac promoter: promoter for the E. coli lac operon
   3382..3403    -  protein_bind   CAP binding site: CAP binding activates transcription in the presence of cAMP. E. coli catabolite activator protein
   3416..3507    -  CDS            lacI (fragment): lac repressor; lacI; The lac repressor binds to the lac operator to inhibit transcription in E. coli. This inhibition can be relieved by adding lactose or isopropyl-β-D-thiogalactopyranoside (IPTG).
   3594..3702    -  oriT           oriT: incP origin of transfer
   3885..3989    +  promoter       AmpR promoter: bla
   3990..4847    +  CDS            AmpR: β-lactamase; bla; confers resistance to ampicillin, carbenicillin, and related antibiotics
   5007..5042    +  rep_origin     CloDF13 ori (fragment): Plasmids containing the CloDF13 (CDF) origin of replication can be propagated in E. coli cells that contain additional plasmids with compatible origins.
   5370..6569    -  CDS            TcR: tetracycline efflux protein; tetA; confers resistance to tetracycline
   6675..7325    +  CDS            TetR: tetracycline resistance regulatory protein; tetR
   7814..8517    +  rep_origin     oriV: incP origin of replication
   8511..8789    +  CDS            klaC (fragment): KLAC_ECOLX - Also known as telB. Protein predicted: Swiss-Prot protein existence level 4. Belongs to the kla operon, which is associated with cryptic tellurite resistance, and IncW plasmid fertility inhibition. From Escherichia coli.
   8813..9136    +  CDS            tnpA (fragment): TN5P_ECOLX - Also known as tnp. Experimental evidence at protein level: Swiss-Prot protein existence level 1. Mediates transposition of transposon Tn5 by a 'cut and paste' mechanism. First, the monomeric transposase binds the 19 bp inverted DNA repeats flanking the transposon. Then, dimerization of the DNA- bound transposase creates a synaptic DNA complex. After nicking of the first DNA strand, excision of the transposon proceeds through a series of intermediates. The transposase then mediates the insertion of the transposon at a new site by strand transfer. The activity of the wild- type tran
   9184..10332   +  CDS            trfA: trans-acting replication protein that binds to and activates oriV
  10372..10391   +  misc_feature   MCS (fragment): pUC18/19 multiple cloning site
  10415..11527   -  CDS            LuxE: LuxE; luxE; from the Photorhabdus luminescens bioluminescence operon
  11709..12689   -  CDS            luxB: LUXB1_PHOLU - Experimental evidence at protein level: Swiss-Prot protein existence level 1. Light-emitting reaction in luminous bacteria. The specific role of the beta subunit is unknown, but it is absolutely required for bioluminescence activity. From Photorhabdus luminescens (Xenorhabdus luminescens).
  12704..13786   -  CDS            LuxA: LuxA luciferase subunit; luxA; from the Photorhabdus luminescens bioluminescence operon
  13835..14758   -  CDS            LuxD: LuxD acyltransferase; luxD; from the Photorhabdus luminescens bioluminescence operon
  14770..16212   -  CDS            LuxC: LuxC fatty acid reductase; luxC; from the Photorhabdus luminescens bioluminescence operon
