[The description below was written by a language model from this plasmid's Addgene catalogue record and pLannotate feature annotations shown in this document.]
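Description:
pLMB705 is a mannitol biosensor plasmid built on the pIJ11268 backbone, a large (about 17.7 kb in total), low-copy, broad-host-range vector of the IncP/RK2 type. Replication depends on the incP oriV together with the trans-acting initiator TrfA. An incP oriT allows the plasmid to be mobilised by conjugation from E. coli, where it is propagated, into other Gram-negative bacteria such as rhizobia. Selection is by tetracycline, through the tetA efflux gene and its regulator tetR. The feature table also detects a β-lactamase gene with its promoter, although ampicillin is not listed as a selection. Stable inheritance without antibiotic pressure is supported by the RK2 par region: parA and parB, plus the parDE toxin–antitoxin pair, which kills cells that lose the plasmid. This matters for bacteria growing on plant roots, where selection cannot be applied. Short remnants of lac regulatory elements, a Tn5 transposase, klaC and a CloDF13 origin appear to be backbone leftovers.

The reporter is the complete Photorhabdus luminescens luxCDABE operon. It encodes both luciferase subunits (LuxA and LuxB) and the fatty acid reductase components that make the aldehyde substrate, so light is produced without any added substrate. The 1,468 bp insert, cloned between BamHI and XhoI, comes from Rhizobium leguminosarum bv. viciae 3841 and comprises the region upstream of RL4218 (mtlB), including all of RL4219. pLannotate does not annotate this insert, but it would fit the unannotated stretch beyond the 5′ end of luxC, where a promoter in the mtlB upstream region would drive lux expression. The record does not state the function of RL4219. The plasmid is intended for bioluminescence-based, in vivo spatial and temporal mapping of mannitol in plant root secretions.
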