Addgene plasmid #83787: pLMB705
Purpose: Mannitol biosensor plasmid
Depositing lab: Philip Poole. Publication: Bacterial Biosensors for in Vivo Spatiotemporal Mapping of Root Secretion. Pini F, East AK, Appia-Ayme C, Tomek J, Karunakaran R, Mendoza-Suarez M, Edwards A, Terpolilli JJ, Roworth J, Downie JA, Poole PS. Plant Physiol. 2017 Jul;174(3):1289-1306. doi: 10.1104/pp.16.01302. Epub 2017 May 11. PubMed 28495892.
Backbone
  Vector backbone: pIJ11268
  Backbone size w/o insert (bp): 16260
  Total vector size (bp): 17728
Growth in bacteria
  Bacterial resistance: Tetracycline, 10 μg/mL
  Growth temperature: 37°C
  Growth strain: DH5alpha
  Copy number: Low Copy
Gene/Insert
  Gene/Insert name: Region upstream RL4218 (mtlB) containing all of RL4219
  Species: Rhizobium leguminosarum bv. viciae, strain 3841
  Insert size (bp): 1468
  Cloning method: Restriction Enzyme; 5′ cloning site BamHI (not destroyed); 3′ cloning site XhoI (not destroyed)
  Sequencing primers: 5′ CCATCTTTGCCCTACCGTAT; 3′ AAACCGACGCCATCACCCAG
Terms and licenses: Academic/Nonprofit Terms; Industry Terms: Not Available to Industry
How to cite: pLMB705 was a gift from Philip Poole (Addgene plasmid # 83787 ; http://n2t.net/addgene:83787 ; RRID:Addgene_83787)
