>Addgene plasmid #83787 | pLMB705 | addgene partial sequence | sequence record 170993 | Addgene NGS Result
CGATAAATATTCCGCCAGACCAGCAAAATGATCCATCCTGCGGGCAAAACCAGACGCAATAATAATGGCA
TTCTTTCTCTTTGGGCTGTTTTCTTCTGGCAGCGTTTCCCAAACATGAATTTTTTTATTTCCTTCAACAC
AAATAACGTGGTCGATGGTTTTATATTTTGATTCATTTTCCATACTTTTTACCTATTATGGGACAAATAC
AAGGAACTTATCTTCTTCCAGGAATCGAGTCTGTTCTATTTCAACCGCAACATCCTTAGCCGTATAGTTA
GATGGCCTTTCATGAGAAATATATGTCACTAATCGTTGCAACGGTCTCATTCCGTCATGAGATCCACCAA
CTCGAAATATGTTATTCATTCCTGCTTCTACAATCCTTTCCGCACCTTTTAATGCTAACGCATCTCGATA
TTTAAATGATGACTCCCAAGGAAAAATAGATATGGTTTGCGTCTTATTTTTTTGAACATAAGGCAATATT
TGCTCAATATTATCGACGTGATGAAGGTACACACATCTGCCAAGTGGTTGATTAAATTCCACACCTGCAT
TTGACTCAATAATCATCCAACGTTGATGAATATCCACCTCTACTTTTAATCCAGCAAACAAGCTTTCTTT
TTGAACTAAAGAATAGGCCGCCTTTTCATCAAAATCTTTTTTGGCATTCGGTAATATATGCGCATATAGA
TTAAGTTTTTCTATCAACGCTAACTTAAATTCCTCATAATGATTTCCCATGTAATATATGTTTTGGGCAG
AAAAACAAGCTCGCTGATCGTAAAAACAAACATCATGAGCCGCACCTGTCGCTGCGGACGTCAAATCAAC
AGGATTATCGATAATGCAAAGACTCTTTTTAGAACCAAATTTAATCACATCAGCATAAGATGGCGCATGC
TCTACCGCCCAATTAATCGCATCTGGCCCTCCCCAAGCGACAATAACATCCGCATGTTGCATAATTTCTT
TTGCGAGTGATGTATCACCTTGGTGGGGCCAATATATAACAGATAAAGAGCGCGTTATCGGATGATTAGG
GTCTACATCAATAAAACTTAACGCTAATGCATTAGCGGTAAAAGGATCGGTTGACGATGTTTTTATAATA
CACTGATTCTTAGTTAAAATTGCGCGTAATATAGACATGATCCCAGATAATGGAACATTACCTGCCAACA
GATGTACAGATTTACCTTTCGGAAAAGCCCGAACATAACTTTCATCCTGAGGTAGCCATTCATCCATGAT
ATGGCGAGAACCAAGTTCATTTTCTACAACATCATAAAGGCCGCCTTTAGAACATAAAATCATAGATATC
CAATTGGCCTCTAGCTTAGCCATTTCTTCTGAATATCCCATATATTTTTTTAAGTCACGAATGTATGTCC
TGCGTCTTGAGTATTCTTCATTTTTCCATCTTTGCCCTACCGTATAGAGAAAATTGACAATGTTATGCAA
CCGTAATTCGTTATTTCCATTACAATCAATAATGTTTTTTACATGAGAGTCATTCAATATTGGCAGGTAA
ACACTATTATCACCAAAATTAATGGATTGCACTAAATCATCACCTTCGGGAAAGATTTCAACCTGGCCGT
TAATAATGAATGAAATTTTTTTAGTCATACGTATCCTCCAAGCCTGAATTCGTTTAAACGGATCCTACGT
TCTCTTCCAGGGTGACCCATTCAAGGTCGATGCCGGGATTCTTCGCCTTGAAATCATCCGTCAGCTTCTG
CATCCGGATCATGTCGCCGTTGTTCACGGTCGCAATCGTCAGCGTTTCGGCCGAAGCCATACCGGCAAAC
GCCAGTGCTGAGCAGGCGCCCAGCAGAAAAGTTCTCAATGTCATAATCTTCCTCCCAGAAGATGGGGTGT
GAGCATTCGCTTCGCTCATGAGCAATTACTCAACAAACAACAAAGAATGTCAATCGACAATCGTTGCTGC
GATGCCGAAGGACATGGTCATCTCGTTGATTTAATTAGAATATTTTTTGCTCAATTCCTGAGCAAAAACT
CAGCAGTCTCTTCATCAGTGATCAGAGCATTGATTTGATGGCCGACAACGGCAGCCCTGATCGCCTTGAA
TTTACGCTTGCCCTTGGCCAGCCCAATGACCATCGATGCGTCGCGGGACGGGATCGGCGCCGACGCGACG
CGCTCGTTGATCGGGTTGTCGATCAACCTGCCGTCGACATCGAAGATCCAGCCGCAGATCTCGCCGACAG
CACCTCCGCGCATCAGCTCCATCATCTCGTCCTTCTCCAGAAAACCGTCGACGCAGAGCGGCCCATCGAT
GCCGAGCTCGCCGATACCGACGAAGGTGACATCGGCTTGCGCGCTCATGTTAAGCGTCGAGCGCACCAGC
TGTTGGCCATGCAGCAGCTCCCGCTCCTCGGCCGAGGTGACGAGCACCGGCAGCGGCATCGGATAGTGTC
GCGCCTTCACGGCATCGGCCATGCTGAAAATGACGTTGTAATAGGCCGCCGATCCGTCCGGGGCGATATT
GCCGGTCAGCGAAACGATGCGGTGATTGGGACATTCGATCGCCGGCAGCTGGTCGACGGCCGCCTTCAGC
GTGCGGCCGGTACCGATGGCAAGCACGATCGGCTCGGCCCGTTTCAGCCAGCGCTCGATCTCGGCCGCGG
CTGCCTCGGCGATACCGACCGTCGTCGACGACGACGCGGGATCGCTCGGCACCACCTCCACATGTTTCAG
CCCGAATTTCCGCCGTAATTGATTGCCGAGCTCCAGGCAGGCGGCGATCGGATGATCGAGCCGCACCTTG
ATCAGACGCTCGGCGACCGCCAGCGACACCAGCCGCTGCGCCGATTGCCGCGAGATGCCCATCGCAGCGG
CGATTTCATCCTGCGTACGCCCGGCGACGTAATAGAGCCAGCCGGCACGCGCCGCATCGTCGAGCCGTGC
AGGGGTCTCGGATCTTTTTACCATCTATTGCCTACCGCGCAAAATGAGCCGGCGTGCCGCCGCCGAACAT
GATTTGAGTCTGTATCGCGCCAGATCAAAACAAAATTCCGGCAAATGTCGAGCCTGTTGCAAAGAGGTCG
GCCAAATAACGCCATCACTCAAGCAAACTCCGTTTAGGCAAACCATTGCACGACGAGATAGATCTCGAGG
GTACCCCCACCGCGGACTCTGACTACAACCGTGCGCAAGGCGCATTAGGGAGGATGTATGTATGTAATCG
CCTGCGGCATCGTTGCCGGCTTGGCGGCTGCGGTGGCCCTGTTGGGCTTCACGCCGATGATGGAGGCGCT
TGCCGCCGGCGAACGCCGCAAGGCACTCGCGCAATGGACGCGGACGATGTTCCTGGTGCTGCTGCCTGTC
GTGCTGATGTGCGCGCCCATCGGGTCCAGCATTTACGACGCCGTGCAAGCGGACGCTGGCAAGCCCATCG
CTTTCCACAACGGCCGGATCACGGTCGTCATGGCCCTGGTCGGCAGCTTGGCCGTTGTCCTGGTCGCGGC
TGCGCGTGCGGTGGTCAACCGCAAGCATGCCAGCTTCTGGTTCGTCGGCTGGGTGATGGCGTCGGTTTTG
GCCGGCGGCGTCGGCGCGATCGCCAGCGCGAAGCAACTGGCGTTCCTCGGCGAACATAGCGGCATGGTGG
CCTTCGGCTTCTTCCGCGACCAGGTGAAGGACATGCACTGCGATGCGGACGTGATCCTGGCCCGGTGGGA
TGAAAAGGCGAACTCGCCGGTGGTCTACCGCTGCCCGAAGGCGTACCTGCTCAACAGGTTCGCATCCGCG
CCCTTCGTGCCCTGGCCGGACTACACCGAGGGGGAAAGCGAGGATCTAGGTAGGGCGCTCGCAGCGGCCC
TGCGGGACGCGAAAAGGTGAGAAAAGCCGGGCACTGCCCGGCTTTATTTTTGCTGCTGCGCGTTCCAGGC
CGCCCACACTCGTTTGACCTGGCTCGGGCTGCATCCGACCAGCTTGGCCGTCTTGGCAATGCTCGATCCG
CCGGAGCGAAGCGTGATGATGCGGTCGTGCATGCCGGCGTCACGTTTGCGGCCGGTGTAGCGGCCGGCGG
CCTTCGCCAACTGGACACCCTGACGTTGACGCTCGCGCCGATCCTCGTAGTCGTCGCGGGCCATCTGCAA
GGCGAGCTTCAAAAGCATGTCCTGGACGGATTCCAGAACGATTTTCGCCACTCCGTTCGCCTCGGCGGCC
AGCTCCGACAGGTCCACCACGCCAGGCACGGCCAGCTTGGCCCCTTTGGCCCGGATCGACGCAACCAGGC
GCTCGGCCTCGGCCAACGGCAAGCGGCTGATGCGGTCGATCTTCTCCGCAACGACGACTTCACCAGGTTG
CAGGTCCGCGATCATGCGCAGCAGCTCGGGCCGGTCGGCGCGTGCGCCGGACGCCTTCTCGCGGTAGATG
CCGGCGACGTAGTACCCGGCGGCCCGCGTGGCCGCTACAAGGCTCTCCTGGCGTTCAAGATTCTGCTCGT
CCGTACTGGCGCGCAGGTAGATGCGGGCGACCTTCAACCTTCGTCCCTCCGGTTGTTGCTCTCGCGTCGC
CATTTCCACGGCTCGACGGCGTGCGGATCGGACCAGAGGCCGACGCGCTTGCCTCGCGCCTCCTGTTCGA
GCCGCAGCATTTCAGGGTCGGCCGCGCGGCCGTGGAAGCGATAGGCCCACGCCATGCCCTGGTGAACCAT
CGCGGCGTTGACGTTGCGCGGCTGCGGCGGCCGGCTGGCCAGCTCCATGTTGACCCACACGGTGCCCAGC
GTGCGGCCGTAACGGTCGGTGTCCTTCTCGTCGACCAGGACGTGCCGGCGGAACACCATGCCGGCCAGCG
CCTGGCGCGCACGTTCGCCGAAGGCTTGCCGCTTTTCCGGCGCGTCAATGTCCACCAGGCGCACGCGCAC
CGGCTGCTTGTCTACCAGCACGTCGATGGTGTCGCCGTCGATGATGCGCACGACCTCGCCGCGCAGCTCG
GCCCATGCCGGCGAGGCAACGACCAGGACGGCCAGCGCGGCAGCGGCGCGCAGCATGGCGTAGCTTCGGC
GCTTCATGCGTGGCCCCATTGCTGATGATCGGGGTACGCCAGGTGCAGCACTGCATCGAAATTGGCCTTG
CAGTAGCCGTCCAGCGCCACCCGCGAGCCGAACGCCGGCGAAAGGTACTCGACCAGGCCGGGCCGGTCGC
GGACCTCGCGCCCCAGGACGTGGATGCGCCGGCCGCGTGTGCCGTCGGGTCCAGGCACGAAGGCCAGCGC
CTCGATGTTGAAGTCGATGGATAGAAGTTGTCGGTAGTGCTTGGCCGCCCTCATCGCGTCCCCCTTGGTC
AAATTGGGTATACCCATTTGGGCCTAGTCTAGCCGGCATGGCGCATTACAGCAATACGCAATTTAAATGC
GCCTAGCGCATTTTCCCGACCTTAATGCGCCTCGCGCTGTAGCCTCACGCCCACATATGTGCTAATGTGG
TTACGTGTATTTTATGGAGGTTATCCAATGAGCCGCCTGACAATCGACATGACGGACCAGCAGCACCAGA
GCCTGAAAGCCCTGGCCGCCTTGCAGGGCAAGACCATTAAGCAATACGCCCTCGAACGTCTGTTCCCCGG
TGACGCTGATGCCGATCAGGCATGGCAGGAACTGAAAACCATGCTGGGGAACCGCATCAACGATGGGCTT
GCCGGCAAGGTGTCCACCAAGAGCGTCGGCGAAATTCTTGATGAAGAACTCAGCGGGGATCGCGCTTGAC
GGCCTACATCCTCACGGCTGAGGCCGAAGCCGATCTACGCGGCATCATCCGCTACACGCGCCGGGAGTGG
GGCGCGGCGCAGGTGCGCCGCTATATCGCTAAGCTGGAACAGGGCATAGCCAGGCTTGCCGCCGGCGAAG
GCCCGTTTAAGGACATGAGCGAACTCTTTCCCGCGCTGCGGATGGCCCGCTGCGAACACCACTACGTTTT
TTGCCTGCCGCGTGCGGGCGAACCCGCGTTGGTCGTGGCGATCCTGCATGAGCGCATGGACCTCATGACG
CGACTTGCCGACAGGCTCAAGGGCTGATTTCAGCCGCTAAAAATCGCGCCACTCACAACGTCCTGATGGC
GTACTTACCCAAAGAACAGCTAGGAGAATCATTTATGCTCAGCACACTTCCACAAGCTCATGCAACTTTC
TTGAACCGCATCCGCGATGCGGTCGCTTCCGATGTTCGCTTCCGCGCTCTTCTGATCGGCGGCTCTTACG
TTCACGGAGGACTCGATGAGCACTCCGATTTGGATTTCGACATCGTTGTTGAGGACAACTGCTACGCAGA
TGTCTTGTCTACACGCAAGGATTTTGCCGAGGCACTGCCCGGCTTCCTCAACGCGTTCACCGGCGAACAT
GTAGGAGAACCGCGCCTTCTGATCTGCCTATATGGTCCGCCACTGCTACACATCGGGGGATCAGCTTGGC
GTAATCATGGTCATAGCTGTTTCCTGTGTGAAATTGTTATCCGCTCACAATTCCACACAACATACGAGCC
GGAAGCATAAAGTGTAAAGCCTGGGGTGCCTAATGAGTGAGCTAACTCACATTAATTGCGTTGCGCTCAC
TGCCCGCTTTCCAGTCGGGAAACCTGTCGTGCCAGCTGCATTAATGAATCGGCCAACGCGCGGGGAGAGG
CGGTTTGCGTATTGGAATTAATTCTTGAAGACGAAAGGGCCTCGTGATACGCCTATTTTTATAGGTTAAT
GTCATGATAATAATGGTTTCTTAGAGCTTATCGGCCAGCCTCGCAGAGCAGGATTCCCGTTGAGCACCGC
CAGGTGCGAATAAGGGACAGTGAAGAAGGAACACCCGCTCGCGGGTGGGCCTACTTCACCTATCCTGCCC
GGCTGACGCCGTTGGATACACCAAGGAAAGTCTACACGAACCCTTTGGCAAAATCCTGTATATCGTGCGA
AAAAGGATGGATATACCGAAAAAATCGCTATAATGACCCCGAAGCAGGGTTATGCAGCGGAAAAGATCCG
TCGATCGACCCAGGTGGCACTTTTCGGGGAAATGTGCGCGGAACCCCTATTTGTTTATTTTTCTAAATAC
ATTCAAATATGTATCCGCTCATGAGACAATAACCCTGATAAATGCTTCAATAATATTGAAAAAGGAAGAG
TATGAGTATTCAACATTTCCGTGTCGCCCTTATTCCCTTTTTTGCGGCATTTTGCCTTCCTGTTTTTGCT
CACCCAGAAACGCTGGTGAAAGTAAAAGATGCTGAAGATCAGTTGGGTGCACGAGTGGGTTACATCGAAC
TGGATCTCAACAGCGGTAAGATCCTTGAGAGTTTTCGCCCCGAAGAACGTTTTCCAATGATGAGCACTTT
TAAAGTTCTGCTATGTGGCGCGGTATTATCCCGTGTTGACGCCGGGCAAGAGCAACTCGGTCGCCGCATA
CACTATTCTCAGAATGACTTGGTTGAGTACTCACCAGTCACAGAAAAGCATCTTACGGATGGCATGACAG
TAAGAGAATTATGCAGTGCTGCCATAACCATGAGTGATAACACTGCGGCCAACTTACTTCTGACAACGAT
CGGAGGACCGAAGGAGCTAACCGCTTTTTTGCACAACATGGGGGATCATGTAACTCGCCTTGATCGTTGG
GAACCGGAGCTGAATGAAGCCATACCAAACGACGAGCGTGACACCACGATGCCTGTAGCAATGGCAACAA
CGTTGCGCAAACTATTAACTGGCGAACTACTTACTCTAGCTTCCCGGCAACAATTAATAGACTGGATGGA
GGCGGATAAAGTTGCAGGACCACTTCTGCGCTCGGCCCTTCCGGCTGGCTGGTTTATTGCTGATAAATCT
GGAGCCGGTGAGCGTGGGTCTCGCGGTATCATTGCAGCACTGGGGCCAGATGGTAAGCCCTCCCGTATCG
TAGTTATCTACACGACGGGGAGTCAGGCAACTATGGATGAACGAAATAGACAGATCGCTGAGATAGGTGC
CTCACTGATTAAGCATTGGTAACTGTCAGACCAAGTTTACTCATATATACTTTAGATTGATTTAAAACTT
CATTTTTAATTTAAAAGGATCTAGGTGAAGATCCTTTTTGATAATCTCATGACCAAAATCCCTTAACGTG
AGTTTTCGTTCCACTGAGCGTCAGACCCCGTAGAAAAGATCAAAGGATCTTCTTGAGATCCTTTTTTTCT
GCGGGGGATCAGGACCGCTGCCGGAGCGCAACCCACTCACTACAGCAGAGCCATGTAGACAACATCCCCT
CCCCCTTTCCACCGCGTCAGACGCCCGTAGCAGCCCGCTACGGGCTTTTTCATGCCCTGCCCTAGCGTCC
AAGCCTCACGGCCGCGCTCGGCCTCTCTGGCGGCCTTCTGGCG
