>Addgene plasmid #83787 | pLMB705 | addgene partial sequence | sequence record 170994 | Addgene NGS Result
CATCAACTATCAAACGCTTCGGTTAAGCTTAAAGCACACCCTTTCTGCGTCCTCGTATTGACGCGACGTA
AAATTTCAACGAGCACGCCGGGATACTTACCATATTCTCTGCTAATTATCCCGACATCATCGGTAACAAT
AAATGCTGGATAACTGGTTGCTGACGCATCCATATAACTCATCAACCCCGGCGTTCCATCAGGTACAGGT
TTCAACGTTTCAGGATCAAGCGCTCGCGCATATACCCACGGCGGAACATGTTTACGCTGCATTTCATCCT
CAAAGAAACAAGTGTTGAGTTCAACTTGATTAAATATATCTCGGATCTGACTAATATCACTGAGATTGAA
AGTATCAAATAAAAGATGATTGAAATCATCACGTTTCAGAGATTCTTTTTCGTAACTTTTCCAGCCGCCT
CCGGTTATGATATAAAGGCTTTTATCTCCAGAAAATGAGATTTTTTTATCTTTCATATAATGGCAGAGTA
AATAAATAAAGTATGGCGAACCAATAAGACAAAGATCTTTCCCTTGATTTTTTATTCGTTCAAGACTATT
CAATGTTTTAACAAAATCTATTCGTTCTTCTGTTACGGTAAATGTCGTAGGATATAACAATTCCACCAAA
CTCATAACATATTTAAACCAAATATTATGAGCATTAAATCTATCTGGTCCCAAATTGACTAATTCTATTT
GATGATCAAACCAACTACCAACATATTTCATGCCATAACTCACAGAGCCTAAGAGTCTCTCAATACTTAA
TCTGTCACGCGCCACCTGACTTTTTAAACCATTCGTGCCGCTACTGGTAAACCAACTTTCAATCTCGTTT
TCCTGAGAAGTTAATAAGCGAGTAAACTTAAAAACCGATGTTGGGAATACAGGTATGTCATCAATTTCCG
TAATATTGTCATCTACTTTGTGTGCCTGACAGTAGTGACGATATTCTCGACAATGTTTATAATGATTACG
AAATGCATCAAGCACAAGTTTCTTTCTGATTTTTTCCTGCTCGTCGTAAGACCACACTAATGGATCGCTC
GAAAAAATCAAATCATCAATTTCTGAGCTTGCTGTAATTTCTTGTTTATCAACATATGAAGTCATACCTG
TTTTACTCCTCAAGATAATATTAGAAAGTATGGCAGCACTGCTGTCATACTCTTTTATACCCTTCATCTT
TCAAGCTGCTGCTTTGTTGGCTGCTTTCACTCACCCCAGTCACATAGTTATCTATGCTCCTGGGGATTCG
TTCACTTGCCGCCTCGCTGCAACTCGAAATCTATTAGGTATATTCCATGTGGTACTTCTTAATATTATCA
TCAACAATATTGATTACATTTTTTTGGCTCATCAAATCATTCATTGGTTCAAAGGACAGCAATACACTTT
TCGCACCACACTTTTCAATTGCCAACTTAGCCGCAGTTATACACTCCGTATAATTTCCGACAGCGTTTTC
TGCAATTATTTCTTCAAGTTTATTTTCGAAATTTTCATTAGGGTGCATTTCAAGAACATAATCACTAATA
AATGCACGCGTCTCTTGTTTAGCTTTATTACTATCTTCGTTATAGTTAACTAATATCATTAACTGATGGT
CTATCTCTGATAGGTCAACGTCATATTTATCCGCAACGGCTTTATATCTTTCAGCATATTCATATCTAAC
ATCATTAGAATCATCCCACTTAAAGATGAGAGGAATACCTTTTTTGGCCGCCCACTCAACAATATGATGA
CTGGTTGCTGTTACATATTTCCGAGGTCCGCCTGGCGTATAAGCATGGGGATTTACAGATATTTTAGGGA
AGCTATAAAAATCGTTATCTGGATTACAATAGCCTGTTGTTAAAGCATCGTTAATGATTTCATAACACTC
TTCAAATAGTTGCTGTTGATATTCAACCGGGCGATTAAAAAAATGCATTTCATCTTTTTTTTCGCAATCA
CTAAACCCTAAAATAAATCTCCCTTCACTTAACTGATCCAATAAGCAAGCTTCCTCCGCTATGCGGACAG
GATGATGAGTTGTAATGATGTGATTTAATGAACCAATTTTAATTTTCTCTGTTAAACCGAGCAGAAAACC
AGAAACAGTCAGAGGAGCGCCGACAACACCATTATCTGAAAAATGATTTTCATACACTAAAATCTGTTCA
AAATTCAACTTATCAACATACTCCGTTATTTCCTGCATGCGAACTATACTTTGTTCTTGAACAGTTGTTG
AATTGATGAAGTTAAGGAAGAACAATCCAAATTTCATTTCTTTCTCCTTAGCTAATATAATAGCGAACGT
TGTTTTTCTTTAAGAAATGGCATGACATCAGACTGGAAGAGCTTCATGGAAGCAATAATTTCGTCTACTG
TTCCATTAGCTTCAAATCCACAACAAATATTTGATATTCCTGTAGCATCAATGTCTTTTTGAATTATGTC
AATACATTCCTGCGGCGTTCCCACGGGATTGATTTCGTAACTGTAATCAATACGGCGATTAGTATCTTTA
TGTCCTTTTAATACAAAGTCACGCCACTGCCCTTTATTGAAATCATAACCTCTTGTTTGGTCTGAATCAT
CAAAAATAGTCGTAGCATTCACATAAGAATCATACCAATGCCCCAGAAATTTCCGGCAAATCTCTTTCGC
TTTAATTGAGTCATGATCTACAGATGTTATATATGATAAGCAATGGTCGATATTATGAATATCGTGCCCA
TATTCTTGAGCCACTTCATTATAAAGCTCAAGTTGTGCTTTCTTTTCGTTAGTATTTATAATCCAACTTA
ATATCATCGGTAGGCCAAATTGAGCAGCCCACTCAGTCGTCGAAGCTGATTCAGCCACCACATAAACCGG
TGCGCCACCTCTGCTATACGCCGCGGGGTTTACTTTTACCTTATGGAACTTGATATGTTCATTATCAGCT
TCCATATATCCCTCTGTCATGCCATTCTTTATCAGCCCGTACCAGCATTCCGCTAAGGCGCGACTGTTAT
TCATATCTGTGCCGAATACGCGAAAGTCCTTGTTGTAAAGCCCTCGGCAAATACCAAACCGAAATCGTCC
TTTTGACATTTGATCCAATAAATTCACATCTTCAAGTTGGCGTACTGGATGGGCTGTGGGAAGAACAATA
GCGGCAGTTCCTACATTCAATTTTTTAGTCGCGCCAAGTAAATATGCAGCAGCGACATAAGGGTTACCAA
GCAAACCAAACTCCGTGAAATGATGCTCCAGTAACCATACGGTATCAAAACCACACTCCTCAGAGATGCG
ACCTAATTTAACCAAACGTTTCATTACCTCTGTTTGAGAAAATTGGGGAGGTTGGTATGTAAGCAAAAAG
TTTCCAAATTTCATAGAGAGTCCTTATATTGCTATTTGAGTGATAGAATATCTCAATAGATTTTAAGACA
GAGAAATTGCTTGATTTTCAATCTCAATTCTCATTCGGCGTTCATTGACTGTCGCAATAGTTAAATGTTC
AAATGACGGTTCAGTAATATCAACATCAATATCCAGATGATCATTATCCATCGCGATAGCGGCTTTCGTA
ACCGATTGATAAAAATTGCGCAGGACCACTAAATTTTCACTCAAGTCATGCGAACTTCCTAACAAAGAAT
ATATCTTGCATCGATTACTACGAATATTTGATAACAATGTGATAACTTCATCTTGCTTGACCCAATTATC
GTTATTTGCAGTAAAAGCAATAAACGGTATATCAAGATACATCATGTTATTAATTGTAGAAGCTAAATCT
TCCCAACCAAAATCAAGACAATCTCTCGCAAAGACTTCAGC
