>Addgene plasmid #83787 | pLMB705 | addgene partial sequence | sequence record 170996 | Addgene NGS results
TGGCGCTCGCGGGCGAGGTCCAGGGCGGCCGTCTTCACGTTCTGCCTTGCGCAGATGAGATAGATCCGTC
AATTCCGGCCTATCGTTTCCACGATCAGCGATCGGCTCGTTGCCCTGCGCCGCTCCAAAGCCCGCGACGC
AGCGCCGGCAGGCAGAGCAAGTAGAGGGCAGCGCCTGCAATCCATGCCCACCCGTTCCACGTTGTTATAG
AAGCCGCATAGATCGCCGTGAAGAGGAGGGGTCCGACGATCGAGGTCAGGCTGGTGAGCGCCGCCAGTGA
GCCTTGCAGCTGCCCCTGACGTTCCTCATCCACCTGCCTGGACAACATTGCTTGCAGCGCCGGCATTCCG
ATGCCACCCGAAGCAAGCAGGACCATGATCGGGAACGCCATCCATCCCCGTGTCGCGAAGGCAAGCAGGA
TGTAGCCTGTGCCGTCGGCAATCATTCCGAGCATGAGTGCCCGCCTTTCGCCGAGCCGGGCGGCTACAGG
GCCGGTGATCATTGCCTGGGCGAGTGAATGCAGAATGCCAAATGCGGCAAGCGAAATGCCGATCGTGGTC
GCGTCCCAGTGAAAGCGATCCTCGCCGAAAATGACCCAAAGCGCGGCCGGCACCTGTCCGACAAGTTGCA
TGATGAAGAAGACCGCCATCAGGGCGGCGACGACGGTCATGCCCCGGGCCCACCGGAACGAAGCGAGCGG
GTTGAGAGCCTCCCGGCGTAACGGCCGGCGTTCGCCTTTGTGCGACTCCGGCAAAAGGAAACAGCCCGTC
AGGAAATTGAGGCCGTTCAAGGCTGCCGCGGCGAAGAACGGAGCGTGGGGGGAGAAACCGCCCATCAGCC
CACCGAGCACAGGTCCCGCGACCATCCCGAACCCGAAACAGGCGCTCATGAAGCCGAAGTGCCGCGCGCG
CTCATCGCCATCAGTGATATCGGCAATATAAGCGCCGGCTACCGCCCCAGTCGCCCCGGTGATGCCGGCC
ACGATCCGCCCGATATAGAGAACCCAAAGGAAAGGCGCTGTCGCCATGATGGCGTAGTCGACAGTGGCGC
CGGCCAGCGAGACGAGCAAGATTGGCCGCCGCCCGAAACGATCCGACAGCGCGCCCAGCACAGGTGCGCA
GGCAAATTGCACCAACGCATACAGCGCCAGCAGAATGCCATAGTGGGCGGTGACGTCGTTCGAGTGAACC
AGATCGCGCAGGAGGCCCGGCAGCACCGGCATAATCAGGCCGATGCCGACAGCGTCGAGCGCGACAGTGC
TCAGAATTACGATCAGGGGTATGTTGGGTTTCACGTCTGGCCTCCGGACCAGCCTCCGCTGGTCCGATTG
AACGCGCGGATTCTTTATCACTGATAAGTTGGTGGACATATTATGTTTATCAGTGATAAAGTGTCAAGCA
TGACAAAGTTGCAGCCGAATACAGTGATCCGTGCCGCCCTGGACCTGTTGAACGAGGTCGGCGTAGACGG
TCTGACGACACGCAAACTGGCGGAACGGTTGGGGGTTCAGCAGCCGGCGCTTTACTGGCACTTCAGGAAC
AAGCGGGCGCTGCTCGACGCACTGGCCGAAGCCATGCTGGCGGAGAATCATACGCATTCGGTGCCGAGAG
CCGACGACGACTGGCGCTCATTTCTGATCGGGAATGCCCGCAGCTTCAGGCAGGCGCTGCTCGCCTACCG
CGATGGCGCGCGCATCCATGCCGGCACGCGACCGGGCGCACCGCAGATGGAAACGGCCGACGCGCAGCTT
CGCTTCCTCTGCGAGGCGGGTTTTTCGGCCGGGGACGCCGTCAATGCGCTGATGACAATCAGCTACTTCA
CTGTTGGGGCCGTGCTTGAGGAGCAGGCCGGCGACAGCGATGCCGGCGAGCGCGGCGGCACCGTTGAACA
GGCTCCGCTCTCGCCGCTGTTGCGGGCCGCGATAGACGCCTTCGACGAAGCCGGTCCGGACGCAGCGTTC
GAGCAGGGACTCGCGGTGATTGTCGATGGATTGGCGAAAAGGAGGCTCGTTGTCAGGAACGTTGAAGGAC
CGAGAAAGGGTGACGATTGATCAGGACCGCTGCCGGAGCGCAACCCACTCACTACAGCAGAGCCATGTAG
ACAACATCCCCTCCCCCTTTCCACCGCGTCAGACGCCCGTAGCAGCCCGCTACGGGCTTTTTCATGCCCT
GCCCTAGCGTCCAAGCCTCACGGCCGCGCTCGGCCTCTCTGGCGGCCTTCTGGCGCTCCTGCTGCGGCGT
CCGCTCGTGGGCCGTGGCGCGGGTCCGCGCGCCGGCCTCGTGCGCCTGGCGCTCGCGGGCGAGGTCCAGG
GCGGCCGTCTTCACGTTCTGCCTTGCGCAGATGAGATAGATCCCGGAATTGACGGATCTAGCGTGGACTC
AAGGCTCTCGCGAATGGCTCGCGTTGGAAACTTTCATTGACACTTGAGGGGCACCGCAGGGAAATTCTCG
TCCTTGCGAGAACCGGCTATGTCGTGCTGCGCATCGAGCCTGCGCCCTTGGCTTGTCTCGCCCCTCTCCG
CGTCGCTACGGGGCTTCCAGCGCCTTTCCGACGCTCACCGGGCTGGTTGCCCTCGCCGCTGGGCTGGCGG
CCGTCTATGGCCCTGCAAACGCGCCAGAAACGCCGTCGAAGCCGTGTGCGAGACACCGCGGCCGCCGGCG
TTGTGGATACCTCGCGGAAAACTTGGCCCTCACTGACAGATGAGGGGCGGACGTTGACACTTGAGGGGCC
GACTCACCCGGCGCGGCGTTGACAGATGAGGGGCAGGCTCGATTTCGGCCGGCGACGTGGAGCTGGCCAG
CCTCGCAAATCGGCGAAAACGCCTGATTTTACGCGAGTTTCCCACAGATGATGTGGACAAGCCTGGGGAT
AAGTGCCCTGCGGTATTGACACTTGAGGGGCGCGACTACTGACAGATGAGGGGCGCGATCCTTGACACTT
GAGGGGCAGAGTGCTGACAGATGAGGGGCGCACCTATTGACATTTGAGGGGCTGTCCACAGGCAGAAAAT
CCAGCATTTGCAAGGGTTTCCGCCCGTTTTTCGGCCACCGCTAACCTGTCTTTTAACCTGCTTTTAAACC
AATATTTATAAACCTTGTTTTTAACCAGGGCTGCGCCCTGTGCGCGTGACCGCGCACGCCGAAGGGGGGT
GCCCCCCCTTCTCGAACCCTCCCGGCCCGCTAACGCGGGCCTCCCATCCCCCCAGGGGCTGCGCCCCTCG
GCCGCGAACGGCCTCACCCCAAAAATGGCAGCGCTGGCAGTCCTTGCCATTGCCGGGATCGGGGCAGTAA
CGGGATGGGCGATCAGCCCGAGCGCGACGCCCGGAAGCATTGACGTGCCGCAGGTGCTGGCATCGACATT
CAGCGACCAGGTGCCGGGCAGTGAGGGCGGCGGCCTGGGTGGCGGCCTGCCCTTCACTTCGGCCGTCGGG
GCATTCACGGACTTCATGGCGGGGCCGGCAATTTTTACCTTGGGCATTCTTGGCATAGTGGTCGCGGGTG
CCGTGCTCGTGTTCGGGGGTGAATTAATTCCCCGGATCGATCCGTCAGCTTCACGCTGCCGCAAGCACTC
AGGGCGCAAGGGCTGCTAAAGGAAGCGGAACACGTAGAAAGCCAGTCCGCAGAAACGGTGCTGACCCCGG
ATGAATGTCAGCTACTGGGCTATCTGGACAAGGGAAAACGCAAGCGCAAAGAGAAAGCAGGTAGCTTGCA
GTGGGCTTACATGGCGATAGCTAGACTGGGCGGTTTTATGGACAGCAAGCGAACCGGAATTGCCAGCTGG
GGCGCCCTCTGGTAAGGTTGGGAAGCCCTGCAAAGTAAACTGGATGGCTTTCTTGCCGCCAAGGATCTGA
TGGCGCAGGGGATCAAGATCGACGGATCGATCCGGGGAATTCCGGGGCAATCCCGCAAGGAGGGTGAATG
AATCGGACGTTTGACCGGAAGGCATACAGGCAAGAACTGATCGACGCGGGGTTTTCCGCCGAGGATGCCG
AAACCATCGCAAGCCGCACCGTCATGCGTGCGCCCCGCGAAACCTTCCAGTCCGTCGGCTCGATGGTCCA
GCAAGCTACGGCCAAGATCGAGCGCGACAGCGTGCAACTGGCTCCCCCTGCCCTGCCCGCGCCATCGGCC
GCCGTGGAGCGTTCGCGTCGTCTCGAACAGGAGGCGGCAGGTTTGGCGAAGTCGATGACCATCGACACGC
GAGGAACTATGACGACCAAGAAGCGAAAAACCGCCGGCGAGGACCTGGCAAAACAGGTCAGCGAGGCCAA
GCAGGCCGCGTTGCTGAAACACACGAAGCAGCAGATCAAGGAAATGCAGCTTTCCTTGTTCGATATTGCG
CCGTGGCCGGACACGATGCGAGCGATGCCAAACGACACGGCCCGCTCTGCCCTGTTCACCACGCGCAACA
AGAAAATCCCGCGCGAGGCGCTGCAAAACAAGGTCATTTTCCACGTCAACAAGGACGTGAAGATCACCTA
CACCGGCGTCGAGCTGCGGGCCGACGATGACGAACTGGTGTGGCAGCAGGTGTTGGAGTACGCGAAGCGC
ACCCCTATCGGCGAGCCGATCACCTTCACGTTCTACGAGCTTTGCCAGGACCTGGGCTGGTCGATCAATG
GCCGGTATTACACGAAGGCCGAGGAATGCCTGTCGCGCCTACAGGCGACGGCGATGGGCTTCACGTCCGA
CCGCGTTGGGCACCTGGAATCGGTGTCGCTGCTGCACCGCTTCCGCGTCCTGGACCGTGGCAAGAAAACG
TCCCGTTGCCAGGTCCTGATCGACGAGGAAATCGTCGTGCTGTTTGCTGGCGACCACTACACGAAATTCA
TATGGGAGAAGTACCGCAAGCTGTCGCCGACGGCCCGACGGATGTTCGACTATTTCAGCTCGCACCGGGA
GCCGTACCCGCTCAAGCTGGAAACCTTCCGCCTCATGTGCGGATCGGATTCCACCCGCGTGAAGAAGTGG
CGCGAGCAGGTCGGCGAAGCCTGCGAAGAGTTGCGAGGCAGCGGCCTGGTGGAACACGCCTGGGTCAATG
ATGACCTGGTGCATTGCAAACGCTAGGGCCTTGTGGGGTCAGTTCCGGCT
